>Addgene plasmid #40832 | pAW-EGFP-2xmiR-1 (pAW-AS-21) | addgene partial sequence | sequence record 70062 | EGFP-C 5'-CATGGTCCTGCTGGAGTTCGTG-3'
ACGAGCTGTACAAGTAAAGCGGCCGCGACTCTAGACTCCATACTTCTTTACATTCCATCTAGACTCCATA
CTTCTTTACATTCCATCTAGATCATAATCAGCCATACCACATTTGTAGAGGTTTTACTTGCTTTAAAAAA
CCTCCCACACCTCCCCCTGAACCTGAAACATAAAATGAATGCAATTGTTGTTGTTAACTTGTTTATTGCA
GCTTATAATGGTTACAAGGGTGGGCGCGCCGACCCAGCTTTCTTGTACAAAGTGGTGACGTAAGCTAGCA
GGATCTTTGTGAAGGAACCTTACTTCTGTGGTGTGACATAATTGGACAAACTACCTACAGAGATTTAAAG
CTCTAAGGTAAATATAAAATTTTTAAGTGTATAATGTGTTAAACTACTGATTCTAATTGTTTGTGTATTT
TAGATTCCAACCTATGGAACTGATGAATGGGAGCAGTGGTGGAATGCCTTTAATGAGGAAAACCTGTTTT
GCTCAGAAGAAATGCCATCTAGTGATGATGAGGCTACTGCTGACTCTCAACATTCTACTCCTCCAAAAAA
GAAGAGAAAGGTAGAAGACCCCAAGGACTTTCCTTCAGAATTGCTAAGTTTTTTGAGTCATGCTGTGTTT
AGTAATAGAACTCTTGCTTGCTTTGCTATTTACACCACAAAGGAAAAAGCTGCACTGCTATACAAGAAAA
TTATGGAAAAATATTCTGTAACCTTTATAAGTAGGCATAACAGTTATAATCATAACATACTGTTTTTTCT
TACTCCACACAGGCATAGAGTGTCTGCTATTAATAACTATGCTCAAAAATTGTGTACCTTTAGCTTTTTA
ATTTGTAAAGGGGTTAATAAGGAATATTTGATGTATAGTGCCTTGACTAGAGATCATAATCAGCCATACC
ACATTTGTAGAGGTTTTACTTGCTTTAAAAAACCTCCCACACCTCCCCCTGAACCTGAAACATAAAATGA
ATGCAAT
