[The description below was written by a language model from this plasmid's Addgene catalogue record.]
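Description:
pAW-EGFP-2xmiR-1 (also called pAW-AS-21) is an insect expression plasmid that serves as a microRNA sensor in Drosophila cell lines. It is built on pAW, a Gateway destination vector from the Drosophila Gateway collection in which the Actin5C promoter provides strong constitutive expression in fly cells; the backbone is recorded as about 7.2 kb without insert. The plasmid is propagated in E. coli under ampicillin selection. The record does not give the origin of replication, the copy number or any marker for selection in insect cells, and no feature table is available to confirm other backbone elements.

The payload is an EGFP coding sequence whose 3′ UTR carries two target sites with perfect complementarity to Drosophila melanogaster miR-1. According to the depositor, annealed oligonucleotides encoding the two sites were placed into an XbaI site in the EGFP 3′ UTR, and the resulting expression cassette was then transferred into pAW by Gateway recombination. Although the catalogue lists EGFP as an N-terminal tag, the miR-1 sites are noncoding, so EGFP acts as the reporter rather than as a fusion partner.

In cells that express miR-1, the fully complementary sites allow the small RNA to pair extensively with the reporter transcript, which generally directs Argonaute-mediated cleavage and lowers EGFP output, so fluorescence reports miR-1 activity. The associated publication concerns target RNA-directed trimming and tailing of small silencing RNAs. This suggests the construct may also have been used to supply a highly complementary target RNA and examine its effect on miR-1 itself, though the record does not state this.
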