Addgene plasmid #40832: pAW-EGFP-2xmiR-1 (pAW-AS-21)
Purpose: miRNA sensor used in Drosophila cell lines
Depositing lab: Phillip Zamore. Depositing organization: University of Massachusetts, Worcester. Publication: Target RNA-directed trimming and tailing of small silencing RNAs. Ameres SL, Horwich MD, Hung JH, Xu J, Ghildiyal M, Weng Z, Zamore PD. Science. 2010 Jun 18;328(5985):1534-9. 10.1126/science.1187058 PubMed 20558712.
Backbone
  Vector backbone: pAW
  Backbone manufacturer: Murhpy Lab, Carnegie Institution for Science
  Backbone size w/o insert (bp): 7233
  Vector type: Insect Expression ; miRNA reporter
Growth in bacteria
  Bacterial resistance: Ampicillin, 100 μg/mL
  Growth temperature: 37°C
  Growth strain: DH5alpha
  Copy number: Unknown
Gene/Insert
  Gene/Insert name: Two target sites perfectly complementary to miR-1
  Species: D. melanogaster (fly)
  Promoter: Actin5C
  Tag / fusion protein: EGFP (N terminal on insert)
  Cloning method: Gateway Cloning
  Sequencing primers: 5′ EGFP-C
Terms and licenses: Academic/Nonprofit Terms; Industry Terms: Not Available to Industry
Depositor comments: The miR-1 complimentary sequence was inserted in the XbaI site in the 3'UTR of EGFP using the following oligos: s: CTA GAC TCC ATA CTT CTT TAC ATT CCA TCT AGA CTC CAT ACT TCT TTA CAT TCC AT as: CTA GAT GGA ATG TAA AGA AGT ATG GAG TCT AGA TGG AAT GTA AAG AAG TAT GGA GT This expression cassette was then sub-cloned into the Gateway vector pAW using GATEWAY cloning.
How to cite: pAW-EGFP-2xmiR-1 (pAW-AS-21) was a gift from Phillip Zamore (Addgene plasmid # 40832 ; http://n2t.net/addgene:40832 ; RRID:Addgene_40832)
